>Addgene plasmid #131531 | Ad-FOXO1 1-558 | addgene full sequence | sequence record 256980 | Addgene NGS Result
CATCATCAATAATATACCTTATTTTGGATTGAAGCCAATATGATAATGAGGGGGTGGAGTTTGTGACGTG
GCGCGGGGCGTGGGAACGGGGCGGGTGACGTAGTAGTGTGGCGGAAGTGTGATGTTGCAAGTGTGGCGGA
ACACATGTAAGCGACGGATGTGGCAAAAGTGACGTTTTTGGTGTGCGCCGGTGTACACAGGAAGTGACAA
TTTTCGCGCGGTTTTAGGCGGATGTTGTAGTAAATTTGGGCGTAACCGAGTAAGATTTGGCCATTTTCGC
GGGAAAACTGAATAAGAGGAAGTGAAATCTGAATAATTTTGTGTTACTCATAGCGCGTAATATTTGTCTA
GGGCCGCGGGGACTTTGACCGTTTACGTGGAGACTCGCCCAGGTGTTTTTCTCAGGTGTTTTCCGCGTTC
CGGGTCAAAGTTGGCGTTTTATTATTATAGTCAGTCGAAGCTTGGATCCGGTACCTCTAGAATTCTCGAG
CGGCCGCTAGCGACATCGGATCTCCCGATCCCCTATGGTGCACTCTCAGTACAATCTGCTCTGATGCCGC
ATAGTTAAGCCAGTATCTGCTCCCTGCTTGTGTGTTGGAGGTCGCTGAGTAGTGCGCGAGCAAAATTTAA
GCTACAACAAGGCAAGGCTTGACCGACAATTGCATGAAGAATCTGCTTAGGGTTAGGCGTTTTGCGCTGC
TTCGCGATGTACGGGCCAGATATACGCGTTGACATTGATTATTGACTAGTTATTAATAGTAATCAATTAC
GGGGTCATTAGTTCATAGCCCATATATGGAGTTCCGCGTTACATAACTTACGGTAAATGGCCCGCCTGGC
TGACCGCCCAACGACCCCCGCCCATTGACGTCAATAATGACGTATGTTCCCATAGTAACGCCAATAGGGA
CTTTCCATTGACGTCAATGGGTGGAGTATTTACGGTAAACTGCCCACTTGGCAGTACATCAAGTGTATCA
TATGCCAAGTACGCCCCCTATTGACGTCAATGACGGTAAATGGCCCGCCTGGCATTATGCCCAGTACATG
ACCTTATGGGACTTTCCTACTTGGCAGTACATCTACGTATTAGTCATCGCTATTACCATGGTGATGCGGT
TTTGGCAGTACATCAATGGGCGTGGATAGCGGTTTGACTCACGGGGATTTCCAAGTCTCCACCCCATTGA
CGTCAATGGGAGTTTGTTTTGGCACCAAAATCAACGGGACTTTCCAAAATGTCGTAACAACTCCGCCCCA
TTGACGCAAATGGGCGGTAGGCGTGTACGGTGGGAGGTCTATATAAGCAGAGCTCTCTGGCTAACTAGAG
AACCCACTGCTTACTGGCTTATCGAAATTAATACGACTCACTATAGGGAGACCCAAGCTGGCTAGTTAAG
CTATCAACAAGTTTGTACAAAAAAGCAGGCTCCGCGGCCGCCCCCTTCACCATGGACTACAAAGACGATG
ACGACAAGGCCGAAGCGCCTCAGGTGGTGGAGACCGACCCGGACTTCGAGCCGCTGCCCCGGCAGCGTTC
CTGTACCTGGCCGCTGCCCAGGCCGGAGTTTAACCAGTCCAACTCGACCACCTCCAGTCCGGCGCCGTCG
GGCGGCGCGGCCGCCAACCCCGACGCCGCGGCGAGCCTGGCCTCGGCGTCCGCTGTCAGCACCGACTTTA
TGAGCAACCTGAGCCTGCTGGAGGAGAGTGAGGACTTCGCGCGGGCGCCAGGCTGCGTGGCCGTGGCGGC
GGCGGCTGCGGCCAGCAGGGGCCTGTGCGGGGACTTCCAGGGCCCCGAGGCGGGCTGCGTGCACCCAGCG
CCGCCACAGCCCCCACCGACCGGGCCGCTGTCGCAGCCCCCACCCGTGCCTCCCTCCGCTGCCGCCGCCG
CGGGGCCACTCGCGGGACAGCCGCGCAAGACCAGCTCGTCGCGCCGCAACGCGTGGGGCAACCTGTCGTA
CGCCGACCTCATCACCAAGGCCATCGAGAGCTCAGCCGAGAAGAGGCTCACCCTGTCGCAGATCTACGAG
TGGATGGTGAAGAGCGTGCCCTACTTCAAGGATAAGGGCGACAGCAACAGCTCGGCGGGCTGGAAGAATT
CAATTCGTCATAATCTGTCCCTTCACAGCAAGTTTATTCGAGTGCAGAATGAAGGAACTGGAAAGAGTTC
TTGGTGGATGCTCAATCCAGAGGGAGGCAAGAGCGGAAAATCACCCCGGAGAAGAGCTGCGTCCATGGAC
AACAACAGTAAATTTGCTAAGAGCCGAGGGCGGGCTGCTAAGAAAAAAGCATCTCTCCAGTCTGGGCAAG
AGGGTCCTGGAGACAGCCCTGGGTCTCAGTTTTCTAAGTGGCCTGCGAGTCCTGGGTCCCACAGCAACGA
TGACTTTGATAACTGGAGTACATTTCGTCCTCGAACCAGCTCAAATGCTAGTACCATCAGTGGGAGACTT
TCTCCCATCATGACAGAGCAGGATGACCTGGGAGATGGGGACGTGCATTCCCTGGTGTATCCACCCTCTG
CTGCCAAGATGGCGTCTACGCTGCCCAGTCTGTCTGAAATCAGCAATCCAGAAAACATGGAGAACCTTCT
GGATAATCTCAACCTTCTCTCGTCCCCAACATCTTTAACTGTGTCCACCCAGTCCTCGCCTGGCAGCATG
ATGCAGCAGACACCATGCTATTCGTTTGCACCGCCAAACACCAGTCTAAATTCACCCAGTCCAAACTACT
CAAAGTACACATACGGCCAATCCAGCATGAGCCCTTTGCCCCAGATGCCTATGCAGACACTTCAGGACAG
CAAATCAAGTTACGGAGGATTGAACCAGTATAACTGTGCCCCAGGACTCTTGAAAGAGTTGTTGACTTCT
GACTCTCCTCCCCACAATGACATTATGTCACCGGTTGATCCCGGAGTGGCCCAACCCAACAGTCGGGTCC
TGGGCCAAAATGTAATGATGGGCCCTAATTCGGTCATGCCAGCGTATGGCAGCCAGGCATCTCATAACAA
AATGATGAACCCCAGCTCCCACACCCACCCTGGACATGCACAGCAAACGGCTTCGGTCAACGGCCGTACC
CTGCCCCATGTGGTGAACACCATGCCTCACACATCTGCCATGAACCGCTTGACCCCCGTGAAGACACCTT
AAAAGGGTGGGCGCGCCGACCCAGCTTTCTTGTACAAAGTGGTTGATCTAGAGGGCCCGCGGTTCGAAGG
TAAGCCTATCCCTAACCCTCTCCTCGGTCTCGATTCTACGCGTACCGGTTAGTAATGAGTTTAAACGGGG
GAGGCTAACTGAAACACGGAAGGAGACAATACCGGAAGGAACCCGCGCTATGACGGCAATAAAAAGACAG
AATAAAACGCACGGGTGTTGGGTCGTTTGTTCATAAACGCGGGGTTCGGTCCCAGGGCTGGCACTCTGTC
GATACCCCACCGAGACCCCATTGGGGCCAATACGCCCGCGTTTCTTCCTTTTCCCCACCCCACCCCCCAA
GTTCGGGTGAAGGCCCAGGGCTCGCAGCCAACGTCGGGGCGGCAGGCCCTGCCATAGCAGATCCGATTCG
ACAGATCACTGAAATGTGTGGGCGTGGCTTAAGGGTGGGAAAGAATATATAAGGTGGGGGTCTTATGTAG
TTTTGTATCTGTTTTGCAGCAGCCGCCGCCGCCATGAGCACCAACTCGTTTGATGGAAGCATTGTGAGCT
CATATTTGACAACGCGCATGCCCCCATGGGCCGGGGTGCGTCAGAATGTGATGGGCTCCAGCATTGATGG
TCGCCCCGTCCTGCCCGCAAACTCTACTACCTTGACCTACGAGACCGTGTCTGGAACGCCGTTGGAGACT
GCAGCCTCCGCCGCCGCTTCAGCCGCTGCAGCCACCGCCCGCGGGATTGTGACTGACTTTGCTTTCCTGA
GCCCGCTTGCAAGCAGTGCAGCTTCCCGTTCATCCGCCCGCGATGACAAGTTGACGGCTCTTTTGGCACA
ATTGGATTCTTTGACCCGGGAACTTAATGTCGTTTCTCAGCAGCTGTTGGATCTGCGCCAGCAGGTTTCT
GCCCTGAAGGCTTCCTCCCCTCCCAATGCGGTTTAAAACATAAATAAAAAACCAGACTCTGTTTGGATTT
GGATCAAGCAAGTGTCTTGCTGTCTTTATTTAGGGGTTTTGCGCGCGCGGTAGGCCCGGGACCAGCGGTC
TCGGTCGTTGAGGGTCCTGTGTATTTTTTCCAGGACGTGGTAAAGGTGACTCTGGATGTTCAGATACATG
GGCATAAGCCCGTCTCTGGGGTGGAGGTAGCACCACTGCAGAGCTTCATGCTGCGGGGTGGTGTTGTAGA
TGATCCAGTCGTAGCAGGAGCGCTGGGCGTGGTGCCTAAAAATGTCTTTCAGTAGCAAGCTGATTGCCAG
GGGCAGGCCCTTGGTGTAAGTGTTTACAAAGCGGTTAAGCTGGGATGGGTGCATACGTGGGGATATGAGA
TGCATCTTGGACTGTATTTTTAGGTTGGCTATGTTCCCAGCCATATCCCTCCGGGGATTCATGTTGTGCA
GAACCACCAGCACAGTGTATCCGGTGCACTTGGGAAATTTGTCATGTAGCTTAGAAGGAAATGCGTGGAA
GAACTTGGAGACGCCCTTGTGACCTCCAAGATTTTCCATGCATTCGTCCATAATGATGGCAATGGGCCCA
CGGGCGGCGGCCTGGGCGAAGATATTTCTGGGATCACTAACGTCATAGTTGTGTTCCAGGATGAGATCGT
CATAGGCCATTTTTACAAAGCGCGGGCGGAGGGTGCCAGACTGCGGTATAATGGTTCCATCCGGCCCAGG
GGCGTAGTTACCCTCACAGATTTGCATTTCCCACGCTTTGAGTTCAGATGGGGGGATCATGTCTACCTGC
GGGGCGATGAAGAAAACGGTTTCCGGGGTAGGGGAGATCAGCTGGGAAGAAAGCAGGTTCCTGAGCAGCT
GCGACTTACCGCAGCCGGTGGGCCCGTAAATCACACCTATTACCGGCTGCAACTGGTAGTTAAGAGAGCT
GCAGCTGCCGTCATCCCTGAGCAGGGGGGCCACTTCGTTAAGCATGTCCCTGACTCGCATGTTTTCCCTG
ACCAAATCCGCCAGAAGGCGCTCGCCGCCCAGCGATAGCAGTTCTTGCAAGGAAGCAAAGTTTTTCAACG
GTTTGAGACCGTCCGCCGTAGGCATGCTTTTGAGCGTTTGACCAAGCAGTTCCAGGCGGTCCCACAGCTC
GGTCACCTGCTCTACGGCATCTCGATCCAGCATATCTCCTCGTTTCGCGGGTTGGGGCGGCTTTCGCTGT
ACGGCAGTAGTCGGTGCTCGTCCAGACGGGCCAGGGTCATGTCTTTCCACGGGCGCAGGGTCCTCGTCAG
CGTAGTCTGGGTCACGGTGAAGGGGTGCGCTCCGGGCTGCGCGCTGGCCAGGGTGCGCTTGAGGCTGGTC
CTGCTGGTGCTGAAGCGCTGCCGGTCTTCGCCCTGCGCGTCGGCCAGGTAGCATTTGACCATGGTGTCAT
AGTCCAGCCCCTCCGCGGCGTGGCCCTTGGCGCGCAGCTTGCCCTTGGAGGAGGCGCCGCACGAGGGGCA
GTGCAGACTTTTGAGGGCGTAGAGCTTGGGCGCGAGAAATACCGATTCCGGGGAGTAGGCATCCGCGCCG
CAGGCCCCGCAGACGGTCTCGCATTCCACGAGCCAGGTGAGCTCTGGCCGTTCGGGGTCAAAAACCAGGT
TTCCCCCATGCTTTTTGATGCGTTTCTTACCTCTGGTTTCCATGAGCCGGTGTCCACGCTCGGTGACGAA
AAGGCTGTCCGTGTCCCCGTATACAGACTTGAGAGGCCTGTCCTCGAGCGGTGTTCCGCGGTCCTCCTCG
TATAGAAACTCGGACCACTCTGAGACAAAGGCTCGCGTCCAGGCCAGCACGAAGGAGGCTAAGTGGGAGG
GGTAGCGGTCGTTGTCCACTAGGGGGTCCACTCGCTCCAGGGTGTGAAGACACATGTCGCCCTCTTCGGC
ATCAAGGAAGGTGATTGGTTTGTAGGTGTAGGCCACGTGACCGGGTGTTCCTGAAGGGGGGCTATAAAAG
GGGGTGGGGGCGCGTTCGTCCTCACTCTCTTCCGCATCGCTGTCTGCGAGGGCCAGCTGTTGGGGTGAGT
ACTCCCTCTGAAAAGCGGGCATGACTTCTGCGCTAAGATTGTCAGTTTCCAAAAACGAGGAGGATTTGAT
ATTCACCTGGCCCGCGGTGATGCCTTTGAGGGTGGCCGCATCCATCTGGTCAGAAAAGACAATCTTTTTG
TTGTCAAGCTTGGTGGCAAACGACCCGTAGAGGGCGTTGGACAGCAACTTGGCGATGGAGCGCAGGGTTT
GGTTTTTGTCGCGATCGGCGCGCTCCTTGGCCGCGATGTTTAGCTGCACGTATTCGCGCGCAACGCACCG
CCATTCGGGAAAGACGGTGGTGCGCTCGTCGGGCACCAGGTGCACGCGCCAACCGCGGTTGTGCAGGGTG
ACAAGGTCAACGCTGGTGGCTACCTCTCCGCGTAGGCGCTCGTTGGTCCAGCAGAGGCGGCCGCCCTTGC
GCGAGCAGAATGGCGGTAGGGGGTCTAGCTGCGTCTCGTCCGGGGGGTCTGCGTCCACGGTAAAGACCCC
GGGCAGCAGGCGCGCGTCGAAGTAGTCTATCTTGCATCCTTGCAAGTCTAGCGCCTGCTGCCATGCGCGG
GCGGCAAGCGCGCGCTCGTATGGGTTGAGTGGGGGACCCCATGGCATGGGGTGGGTGAGCGCGGAGGCGT
ACATGCCGCAAATGTCGTAAACGTAGAGGGGCTCTCTGAGTATTCCAAGATATGTAGGGTAGCATCTTCC
ACCGCGGATGCTGGCGCGCACGTAATCGTATAGTTCGTGCGAGGGAGCGAGGAGGTCGGGACCGAGGTTG
CTACGGGCGGGCTGCTCTGCTCGGAAGACTATCTGCCTGAAGATGGCATGTGAGTTGGATGATATGGTTG
GACGCTGGAAGACGTTGAAGCTGGCGTCTGTGAGACCTACCGCGTCACGCACGAAGGAGGCGTAGGAGTC
GCGCAGCTTGTTGACCAGCTCGGCGGTGACCTGCACGTCTAGGGCGCAGTAGTCCAGGGTTTCCTTGATG
ATGTCATACTTATCCTGTCCCTTTTTTTTCCACAGCTCGCGGTTGAGGACAAACTCTTCGCGGTCTTTCC
AGTACTCTTGGATCGGAAACCCGTCGGCCTCCGAACGGTAAGAGCCTAGCATGTAGAACTGGTTGACGGC
CTGGTAGGCGCAGCATCCCTTTTCTACGGGTAGCGCGTATGCCTGCGCGGCCTTCCGGAGCGAGGTGTGG
GTGAGCGCAAAGGTGTCCCTGACCATGACTTTGAGGTACTGGTATTTGAAGTCAGTGTCGTCGCATCCGC
CCTGCTCCCAGAGCAAAAAGTCCGTGCGCTTTTTGGAACGCGGATTTGGCAGGGCGAAGGTGACATCGTT
GAAGAGTATCTTTCCCGCGCGAGGCATAAAGTTGCGTGTGATGCGGAAGGGTCCCGGCACCTCGGAACGG
TTGTTAATTACCTGGGCGGCGAGCACGATCTCGTCAAAGCCGTTGATGTTGTGGCCCACAATGTAAAGTT
CCAAGAAGCGCGGGATGCCCTTGATGGAAGGCAATTTTTTAAGTTCCTCGTAGGTGAGCTCTTCAGGGGA
GCTGAGCCCGTGCTCTGAAAGGGCCCAGTCTGCAAGATGAGGGTTGGAAGCGACGAATGAGCTCCACAGG
TCACGGGCCATTAGCATTTGCAGGTGGTCGCGAAAGGTCCTAAACTGGCGACCTATGGCCATTTTTTCTG
GGGTGATGCAGTAGAAGGTAAGCGGGTCTTGTTCCCAGCGGTCCCATCCAAGGTTCGCGGCTAGGTCTCG
CGCGGCAGTCACTAGAGGCTCATCTCCGCCGAACTTCATGACCAGCATGAAGGGCACGAGCTGCTTCCCA
AAGGCCCCCATCCAAGTATAGGTCTCTACATCGTAGGTGACAAAGAGACGCTCGGTGCGAGGATGCGAGC
CGATCGGGAAGAACTGGATCTCCCGCCACCAATTGGAGGAGTGGCTATTGATGTGGTGAAAGTAGAAGTC
CCTGCGACGGGCCGAACACTCGTGCTGGCTTTTGTAAAAACGTGCGCAGTACTGGCAGCGGTGCACGGGC
TGTACATCCTGCACGAGGTTGACCTGACGACCGCGCACAAGGAAGCAGAGTGGGAATTTGAGCCCCTCGC
CTGGCGGGTTTGGCTGGTGGTCTTCTACTTCGGCTGCTTGTCCTTGACCGTCTGGCTGCTCGAGGGGAGT
TACGGTGGATCGGACCACCACGCCGCGCGAGCCCAAAGTCCAGATGTCCGCGCGCGGCGGTCGGAGCTTG
ATGACAACATCGCGCAGATGGGAGCTGTCCATGGTCTGGAGCTCCCGCGGCGTCAGGTCAGGCGGGAGCT
CCTGCAGGTTTACCTCGCATAGACGGGTCAGGGCGCGGGCTAGATCCAGGTGATACCTAATTTCCAGGGG
CTGGTTGGTGGCGGCGTCGATGGCTTGCAAGAGGCCGCATCCCCGCGGCGCGACTACGGTACCGCGCGGC
GGGCGGTGGGCCGCGGGGGTGTCCTTGGATGATGCATCTAAAAGCGGTGACGCGGGCGAGCCCCCGGAGG
TAGGGGGGGCTCCGGACCCGCCGGGAGAGGGGGCAGGGGCACGTCGGCGCCGCGCGCGGGCAGGAGCTGG
TGCTGCGCGCGTAGGTTGCTGGCGAACGCGACGACGCGGCGGTTGATCTCCTGAATCTGGCGCCTCTGCG
TGAAGACGACGGGCCCGGTGAGCTTGAACCTGAAAGAGAGTTCGACAGAATCAATTTCGGTGTCGTTGAC
GGCGGCCTGGCGCAAAATCTCCTGCACGTCTCCTGAGTTGTCTTGATAGGCGATCTCGGCCATGAACTGC
TCGATCTCTTCCTCCTGGAGATCTCCGCGTCCGGCTCGCTCCACGGTGGCGGCGAGGTCGTTGGAAATGC
GGGCCATGAGCTGCGAGAAGGCGTTGAGGCCTCCCTCGTTCCAGACGCGGCTGTAGACCACGCCCCCTTC
GGCATCGCGGGCGCGCATGACCACCTGCGCGAGATTGAGCTCCACGTGCCGGGCGAAGACGGCGTAGTTT
CGCAGGCGCTGAAAGAGGTAGTTGAGGGTGGTGGCGGTGTGTTCTGCCACGAAGAAGTACATAACCCAGC
GTCGCAACGTGGATTCGTTGATATCCCCCAAGGCCTCAAGGCGCTCCATGGCCTCGTAGAAGTCCACGGC
GAAGTTGAAAAACTGGGAGTTGCGCGCCGACACGGTTAACTCCTCCTCCAGAAGACGGATGAGCTCGGCG
ACAGTGTCGCGCACCTCGCGCTCAAAGGCTACAGGGGCCTCTTCTTCTTCTTCAATCTCCTCTTCCATAA
GGGCCTCCCCTTCTTCTTCTTCTGGCGGCGGTGGGGGAGGGGGGACACGGCGGCGACGACGGCGCACCGG
GAGGCGGTCGACAAAGCGCTCGATCATCTCCCCGCGGCGACGGCGCATGGTCTCGGTGACGGCGCGGCCG
TTCTCGCGGGGGCGCAGTTGGAAGACGCCGCCCGTCATGTCCCGGTTATGGGTTGGCGGGGGGCTGCCAT
GCGGCAGGGATACGGCGCTAACGATGCATCTCAACAATTGTTGTGTAGGTACTCCGCCGCCGAGGGACCT
GAGCGAGTCCGCATCGACCGGATCGGAAAACCTCTCGAGAAAGGCGTCTAACCAGTCACAGTCGCAAGGT
AGGCTGAGCACCGTGGCGGGCGGCAGCGGGCGGCGGTCGGGGTTGTTTCTGGCGGAGGTGCTGCTGATGA
TGTAATTAAAGTAGGCGGTCTTGAGACGGCGGATGGTCGACAGAAGCACCATGTCCTTGGGTCCGGCCTG
CTGAATGCGCAGGCGGTCGGCCATGCCCCAGGCTTCGTTTTGACATCGGCGCAGGTCTTTGTAGTAGTCT
TGCATGAGCCTTTCTACCGGCACTTCTTCTTCTCCTTCCTCTTGTCCTGCATCTCTTGCATCTATCGCTG
CGGCGGCGGCGGAGTTTGGCCGTAGGTGGCGCCCTCTTCCTCCCATGCGTGTGACCCCGAAGCCCCTCAT
CGGCTGAAGCAGGGCTAGGTCGGCGACAACGCGCTCGGCTAATATGGCCTGCTGCACCTGCGTGAGGGTA
GACTGGAAGTCATCCATGTCCACAAAGCGGTGGTATGCGCCCGTGTTGATGGTGTAAGTGCAGTTGGCCA
TAACGGACCAGTTAACGGTCTGGTGACCCGGCTGCGAGAGCTCGGTGTACCTGAGACGCGAGTAAGCCCT
CGAGTCAAATACGTAGTCGTTGCAAGTCCGCACCAGGTACTGGTATCCCACCAAAAAGTGCGGCGGCGGC
TGGCGGTAGAGGGGCCAGCGTAGGGTGGCCGGGGCTCCGGGGGCGAGATCTTCCAACATAAGGCGATGAT
ATCCGTAGATGTACCTGGACATCCAGGTGATGCCGGCGGCGGTGGTGGAGGCGCGCGGAAAGTCGCGGAC
GCGGTTCCAGATGTTGCGCAGCGGCAAAAAGTGCTCCATGGTCGGGACGCTCTGGCCGGTCAGGCGCGCG
CAATCGTTGACGCTCTAGACCGTGCAAAAGGAGAGCCTGTAAGCGGGCACTCTTCCGTGGTCTGGTGGAT
AAATTCGCAAGGGTATCATGGCGGACGACCGGGGTTCGAGCCCCGTATCCGGCCGTCCGCCGTGATCCAT
GCGGTTACCGCCCGCGTGTCGAACCCAGGTGTGCGACGTCAGACAACGGGGGAGTGCTCCTTTTGGCTTC
CTTCCAGGCGCGGCGGCTGCTGCGCTAGCTTTTTTGGCCACTGGCCGCGCGCAGCGTAAGCGGTTAGGCT
GGAAAGCGAAAGCATTAAGTGGCTCGCTCCCTGTAGCCGGAGGGTTATTTTCCAAGGGTTGAGTCGCGGG
ACCCCCGGTTCGAGTCTCGGACCGGCCGGACTGCGGCGAACGGGGGTTTGCCTCCCCGTCATGCAAGACC
CCGCTTGCAAATTCCTCCGGAAACAGGGACGAGCCCCTTTTTTGCTTTTCCCAGATGCATCCGGTGCTGC
GGCAGATGCGCCCCCCTCCTCAGCAGCGGCAAGAGCAAGAGCAGCGGCAGACATGCAGGGCACCCTCCCC
TCCTCCTACCGCGTCAGGAGGGGCGACATCCGCGGTTGACGCGGCAGCAGATGGTGATTACGAACCCCCG
CGGCGCCGGGCCCGGCACTACCTGGACTTGGAGGAGGGCGAGGGCCTGGCGCGGCTAGGAGCGCCCTCTC
CTGAGCGGCACCCAAGGGTGCAGCTGAAGCGTGATACGCGTGAGGCGTACGTGCCGCGGCAGAACCTGTT
TCGCGACCGCGAGGGAGAGGAGCCCGAGGAGATGCGGGATCGAAAGTTCCACGCAGGGCGCGAGCTGCGG
CATGGCCTGAATCGCGAGCGGTTGCTGCGCGAGGAGGACTTTGAGCCCGACGCGCGAACCGGGATTAGTC
CCGCGCGCGCACACGTGGCGGCCGCCGACCTGGTAACCGCATACGAGCAGACGGTGAACCAGGAGATTAA
CTTTCAAAAAAGCTTTAACAACCACGTGCGTACGCTTGTGGCGCGCGAGGAGGTGGCTATAGGACTGATG
CATCTGTGGGACTTTGTAAGCGCGCTGGAGCAAAACCCAAATAGCAAGCCGCTCATGGCGCAGCTGTTCC
TTATAGTGCAGCACAGCAGGGACAACGAGGCATTCAGGGATGCGCTGCTAAACATAGTAGAGCCCGAGGG
CCGCTGGCTGCTCGATTTGATAAACATCCTGCAGAGCATAGTGGTGCAGGAGCGCAGCTTGAGCCTGGCT
GACAAGGTGGCCGCCATCAACTATTCCATGCTTAGCCTGGGCAAGTTTTACGCCCGCAAGATATACCATA
CCCCTTACGTTCCCATAGACAAGGAGGTAAAGATCGAGGGGTTCTACATGCGCATGGCGCTGAAGGTGCT
TACCTTGAGCGACGACCTGGGCGTTTATCGCAACGAGCGCATCCACAAGGCCGTGAGCGTGAGCCGGCGG
CGCGAGCTCAGCGACCGCGAGCTGATGCACAGCCTGCAAAGGGCCCTGGCTGGCACGGGCAGCGGCGATA
GAGAGGCCGAGTCCTACTTTGACGCGGGCGCTGACCTGCGCTGGGCCCCAAGCCGACGCGCCCTGGAGGC
AGCTGGGGCCGGACCTGGGCTGGCGGTGGCACCCGCGCGCGCTGGCAACGTCGGCGGCGTGGAGGAATAT
GACGAGGACGATGAGTACGAGCCAGAGGACGGCGAGTACTAAGCGGTGATGTTTCTGATCAGATGATGCA
AGACGCAACGGACCCGGCGGTGCGGGCGGCGCTGCAGAGCCAGCCGTCCGGCCTTAACTCCACGGACGAC
TGGCGCCAGGTCATGGACCGCATCATGTCGCTGACTGCGCGCAATCCTGACGCGTTCCGGCAGCAGCCGC
AGGCCAACCGGCTCTCCGCAATTCTGGAAGCGGTGGTCCCGGCGCGCGCAAACCCCACGCACGAGAAGGT
GCTGGCGATCGTAAACGCGCTGGCCGAAAACAGGGCCATCCGGCCCGACGAGGCCGGCCTGGTCTACGAC
GCGCTGCTTCAGCGCGTGGCTCGTTACAACAGCGGCAACGTGCAGACCAACCTGGACCGGCTGGTGGGGG
ATGTGCGCGAGGCCGTGGCGCAGCGTGAGCGCGCGCAGCAGCAGGGCAACCTGGGCTCCATGGTTGCACT
AAACGCCTTCCTGAGTACACAGCCCGCCAACGTGCCGCGGGGACAGGAGGACTACACCAACTTTGTGAGC
GCACTGCGGCTAATGGTGACTGAGACACCGCAAAGTGAGGTGTACCAGTCTGGGCCAGACTATTTTTTCC
AGACCAGTAGACAAGGCCTGCAGACCGTAAACCTGAGCCAGGCTTTCAAAAACTTGCAGGGGCTGTGGGG
GGTGCGGGCTCCCACAGGCGACCGCGCGACCGTGTCTAGCTTGCTGACGCCCAACTCGCGCCTGTTGCTG
CTGCTAATAGCGCCCTTCACGGACAGTGGCAGCGTGTCCCGGGACACATACCTAGGTCACTTGCTGACAC
TGTACCGCGAGGCCATAGGTCAGGCGCATGTGGACGAGCATACTTTCCAGGAGATTACAAGTGTCAGCCG
CGCGCTGGGGCAGGAGGACACGGGCAGCCTGGAGGCAACCCTAAACTACCTGCTGACCAACCGGCGGCAG
AAGATCCCCTCGTTGCACAGTTTAAACAGCGAGGAGGAGCGCATTTTGCGCTACGTGCAGCAGAGCGTGA
GCCTTAACCTGATGCGCGACGGGGTAACGCCCAGCGTGGCGCTGGACATGACCGCGCGCAACATGGAACC
GGGCATGTATGCCTCAAACCGGCCGTTTATCAACCGCCTAATGGACTACTTGCATCGCGCGGCCGCCGTG
AACCCCGAGTATTTCACCAATGCCATCTTGAACCCGCACTGGCTACCGCCCCCTGGTTTCTACACCGGGG
GATTCGAGGTGCCCGAGGGTAACGATGGATTCCTCTGGGACGACATAGACGACAGCGTGTTTTCCCCGCA
ACCGCAGACCCTGCTAGAGTTGCAACAGCGCGAGCAGGCAGAGGCGGCGCTGCGAAAGGAAAGCTTCCGC
AGGCCAAGCAGCTTGTCCGATCTAGGCGCTGCGGCCCCGCGGTCAGATGCTAGTAGCCCATTTCCAAGCT
TGATAGGGTCTCTTACCAGCACTCGCACCACCCGCCCGCGCCTGCTGGGCGAGGAGGAGTACCTAAACAA
CTCGCTGCTGCAGCCGCAGCGCGAAAAAAACCTGCCTCCGGCATTTCCCAACAACGGGATAGAGAGCCTA
GTGGACAAGATGAGTAGATGGAAGACGTACGCGCAGGAGCACAGGGACGTGCCAGGCCCGCGCCCGCCCA
CCCGTCGTCAAAGGCACGACCGTCAGCGGGGTCTGGTGTGGGAGGACGATGACTCGGCAGACGACAGCAG
CGTCCTGGATTTGGGAGGGAGTGGCAACCCGTTTGCGCACCTTCGCCCCAGGCTGGGGAGAATGTTTTAA
AAAAAAAAAAAGCATGATGCAAAATAAAAAACTCACCAAGGCCATGGCACCGAGCGTTGGTTTTCTTGTA
TTCCCCTTAGTATGCGGCGCGCGGCGATGTATGAGGAAGGTCCTCCTCCCTCCTACGAGAGTGTGGTGAG
CGCGGCGCCAGTGGCGGCGGCGCTGGGTTCTCCCTTCGATGCTCCCCTGGACCCGCCGTTTGTGCCTCCG
CGGTACCTGCGGCCTACCGGGGGGAGAAACAGCATCCGTTACTCTGAGTTGGCACCCCTATTCGACACCA
CCCGTGTGTACCTGGTGGACAACAAGTCAACGGATGTGGCATCCCTGAACTACCAGAACGACCACAGCAA
CTTTCTGACCACGGTCATTCAAAACAATGACTACAGCCCGGGGGAGGCAAGCACACAGACCATCAATCTT
GACGACCGGTCGCACTGGGGCGGCGACCTGAAAACCATCCTGCATACCAACATGCCAAATGTGAACGAGT
TCATGTTTACCAATAAGTTTAAGGCGCGGGTGATGGTGTCGCGCTTGCCTACTAAGGACAATCAGGTGGA
GCTGAAATACGAGTGGGTGGAGTTCACGCTGCCCGAGGGCAACTACTCCGAGACCATGACCATAGACCTT
ATGAACAACGCGATCGTGGAGCACTACTTGAAAGTGGGCAGACAGAACGGGGTTCTGGAAAGCGACATCG
GGGTAAAGTTTGACACCCGCAACTTCAGACTGGGGTTTGACCCCGTCACTGGTCTTGTCATGCCTGGGGT
ATATACAAACGAAGCCTTCCATCCAGACATCATTTTGCTGCCAGGATGCGGGGTGGACTTCACCCACAGC
CGCCTGAGCAACTTGTTGGGCATCCGCAAGCGGCAACCCTTCCAGGAGGGCTTTAGGATCACCTACGATG
ATCTGGAGGGTGGTAACATTCCCGCACTGTTGGATGTGGACGCCTACCAGGCGAGCTTGAAAGATGACAC
CGAACAGGGCGGGGGTGGCGCAGGCGGCAGCAACAGCAGTGGCAGCGGCGCGGAAGAGAACTCCAACGCG
GCAGCCGCGGCAATGCAGCCGGTGGAGGACATGAACGATCATGCCATTCGCGGCGACACCTTTGCCACAC
GGGCTGAGGAGAAGCGCGCTGAGGCCGAAGCAGCGGCCGAAGCTGCCGCCCCCGCTGCGCAACCCGAGGT
CGAGAAGCCTCAGAAGAAACCGGTGATCAAACCCCTGACAGAGGACAGCAAGAAACGCAGTTACAACCTA
ATAAGCAATGACAGCACCTTCACCCAGTACCGCAGCTGGTACCTTGCATACAACTACGGCGACCCTCAGA
CCGGAATCCGCTCATGGACCCTGCTTTGCACTCCTGACGTAACCTGCGGCTCGGAGCAGGTCTACTGGTC
GTTGCCAGACATGATGCAAGACCCCGTGACCTTCCGCTCCACGCGCCAGATCAGCAACTTTCCGGTGGTG
GGCGCCGAGCTGTTGCCCGTGCACTCCAAGAGCTTCTACAACGACCAGGCCGTCTACTCCCAACTCATCC
GCCAGTTTACCTCTCTGACCCACGTGTTCAATCGCTTTCCCGAGAACCAGATTTTGGCGCGCCCGCCAGC
CCCCACCATCACCACCGTCAGTGAAAACGTTCCTGCTCTCACAGATCACGGGACGCTACCGCTGCGCAAC
AGCATCGGAGGAGTCCAGCGAGTGACCATTACTGACGCCAGACGCCGCACCTGCCCCTACGTTTACAAGG
CCCTGGGCATAGTCTCGCCGCGCGTCCTATCGAGCCGCACTTTTTGAGCAAGCATGTCCATCCTTATATC
GCCCAGCAATAACACAGGCTGGGGCCTGCGCTTCCCAAGCAAGATGTTTGGCGGGGCCAAGAAGCGCTCC
GACCAACACCCAGTGCGCGTGCGCGGGCACTACCGCGCGCCCTGGGGCGCGCACAAACGCGGCCGCACTG
GGCGCACCACCGTCGATGACGCCATCGACGCGGTGGTGGAGGAGGCGCGCAACTACACGCCCACGCCGCC
ACCAGTGTCCACAGTGGACGCGGCCATTCAGACCGTGGTGCGCGGAGCCCGGCGCTATGCTAAAATGAAG
AGACGGCGGAGGCGCGTAGCACGTCGCCACCGCCGCCGACCCGGCACTGCCGCCCAACGCGCGGCGGCGG
CCCTGCTTAACCGCGCACGTCGCACCGGCCGACGGGCGGCCATGCGGGCCGCTCGAAGGCTGGCCGCGGG
TATTGTCACTGTGCCCCCCAGGTCCAGGCGACGAGCGGCCGCCGCAGCAGCCGCGGCCATTAGTGCTATG
ACTCAGGGTCGCAGGGGCAACGTGTATTGGGTGCGCGACTCGGTTAGCGGCCTGCGCGTGCCCGTGCGCA
CCCGCCCCCCGCGCAACTAGATTGCAAGAAAAAACTACTTAGACTCGTACTGTTGTATGTATCCAGCGGC
GGCGGCGCGCAACGAAGCTATGTCCAAGCGCAAAATCAAAGAAGAGATGCTCCAGGTCATCGCGCCGGAG
ATCTATGGCCCCCCGAAGAAGGAAGAGCAGGATTACAAGCCCCGAAAGCTAAAGCGGGTCAAAAAGAAAA
AGAAAGATGATGATGATGAACTTGACGACGAGGTGGAACTGCTGCACGCTACCGCGCCCAGGCGACGGGT
ACAGTGGAAAGGTCGACGCGTAAAACGTGTTTTGCGACCCGGCACCACCGTAGTCTTTACGCCCGGTGAG
CGCTCCACCCGCACCTACAAGCGCGTGTATGATGAGGTGTACGGCGACGAGGACCTGCTTGAGCAGGCCA
ACGAGCGCCTCGGGGAGTTTGCCTACGGAAAGCGGCATAAGGACATGCTGGCGTTGCCGCTGGACGAGGG
CAACCCAACACCTAGCCTAAAGCCCGTAACACTGCAGCAGGTGCTGCCCGCGCTTGCACCGTCCGAAGAA
AAGCGCGGCCTAAAGCGCGAGTCTGGTGACTTGGCACCCACCGTGCAGCTGATGGTACCCAAGCGCCAGC
GACTGGAAGATGTCTTGGAAAAAATGACCGTGGAACCTGGGCTGGAGCCCGAGGTCCGCGTGCGGCCAAT
CAAGCAGGTGGCGCCGGGACTGGGCGTGCAGACCGTGGACGTTCAGATACCCACTACCAGTAGCACCAGT
ATTGCCACCGCCACAGAGGGCATGGAGACACAAACGTCCCCGGTTGCCTCAGCGGTGGCGGATGCCGCGG
TGCAGGCGGTCGCTGCGGCCGCGTCCAAGACCTCTACGGAGGTGCAAACGGACCCGTGGATGTTTCGCGT
TTCAGCCCCCCGGCGCCCGCGCCGTTCGAGGAAGTACGGCGCCGCCAGCGCGCTACTGCCCGAATATGCC
CTACATCCTTCCATTGCGCCTACCCCCGGCTATCGTGGCTACACCTACCGCCCCAGAAGACGAGCAACTA
CCCGACGCCGAACCACCACTGGAACCCGCCGCCGCCGTCGCCGTCGCCAGCCCGTGCTGGCCCCGATTTC
CGTGCGCAGGGTGGCTCGCGAAGGAGGCAGGACCCTGGTGCTGCCAACAGCGCGCTACCACCCCAGCATC
GTTTAAAAGCCGGTCTTTGTGGTTCTTGCAGATATGGCCCTCACCTGCCGCCTCCGTTTCCCGGTGCCGG
GATTCCGAGGAAGAATGCACCGTAGGAGGGGCATGGCCGGCCACGGCCTGACGGGCGGCATGCGTCGTGC
GCACCACCGGCGGCGGCGCGCGTCGCACCGTCGCATGCGCGGCGGTATCCTGCCCCTCCTTATTCCACTG
ATCGCCGCGGCGATTGGCGCCGTGCCCGGAATTGCATCCGTGGCCTTGCAGGCGCAGAGACACTGATTAA
AAACAAGTTGCATGTGGAAAAATCAAAATAAAAAGTCTGGACTCTCACGCTCGCTTGGTCCTGTAACTAT
TTTGTAGAATGGAAGACATCAACTTTGCGTCTCTGGCCCCGCGACACGGCTCGCGCCCGTTCATGGGAAA
CTGGCAAGATATCGGCACCAGCAATATGAGCGGTGGCGCCTTCAGCTGGGGCTCGCTGTGGAGCGGCATT
AAAAATTTCGGTTCCACCGTTAAGAACTATGGCAGCAAGGCCTGGAACAGCAGCACAGGCCAGATGCTGA
GGGATAAGTTGAAAGAGCAAAATTTCCAACAAAAGGTGGTAGATGGCCTGGCCTCTGGCATTAGCGGGGT
GGTGGACCTGGCCAACCAGGCAGTGCAAAATAAGATTAACAGTAAGCTTGATCCCCGCCCTCCCGTAGAG
GAGCCTCCACCGGCCGTGGAGACAGTGTCTCCAGAGGGGCGTGGCGAAAAGCGTCCGCGCCCCGACAGGG
AAGAAACTCTGGTGACGCAAATAGACGAGCCTCCCTCGTACGAGGAGGCACTAAAGCAAGGCCTGCCCAC
CACCCGTCCCATCGCGCCCATGGCTACCGGAGTGCTGGGCCAGCACACACCCGTAACGCTGGACCTGCCT
CCCCCCGCCGACACCCAGCAGAAACCTGTGCTGCCAGGCCCGACCGCCGTTGTTGTAACCCGTCCTAGCC
GCGCGTCCCTGCGCCGCGCCGCCAGCGGTCCGCGATCGTTGCGGCCCGTAGCCAGTGGCAACTGGCAAAG
CACACTGAACAGCATCGTGGGTCTGGGGGTGCAATCCCTGAAGCGCCGACGATGCTTCTGATAGCTAACG
TGTCGTATGTGTGTCATGTATGCGTCCATGTCGCCGCCAGAGGAGCTGCTGAGCCGCCGCGCGCCCGCTT
TCCAAGATGGCTACCCCTTCGATGATGCCGCAGTGGTCTTACATGCACATCTCGGGCCAGGACGCCTCGG
AGTACCTGAGCCCCGGGCTGGTGCAGTTTGCCCGCGCCACCGAGACGTACTTCAGCCTGAATAACAAGTT
TAGAAACCCCACGGTGGCGCCTACGCACGACGTGACCACAGACCGGTCCCAGCGTTTGACGCTGCGGTTC
ATCCCTGTGGACCGTGAGGATACTGCGTACTCGTACAAGGCGCGGTTCACCCTAGCTGTGGGTGATAACC
GTGTGCTGGACATGGCTTCCACGTACTTTGACATCCGCGGCGTGCTGGACAGGGGCCCTACTTTTAAGCC
CTACTCTGGCACTGCCTACAACGCCCTGGCTCCCAAGGGTGCCCCAAATCCTTGCGAATGGGATGAAGCT
GCTACTGCTCTTGAAATAAACCTAGAAGAAGAGGACGATGACAACGAAGACGAAGTAGACGAGCAAGCTG
AGCAGCAAAAAACTCACGTATTTGGGCAGGCGCCTTATTCTGGTATAAATATTACAAAGGAGGGTATTCA
AATAGGTGTCGAAGGTCAAACACCTAAATATGCCGATAAAACATTTCAACCTGAACCTCAAATAGGAGAA
TCTCAGTGGTACGAAACAGAAATTAATCATGCAGCTGGGAGAGTCCTAAAAAAGACTACCCCAATGAAAC
CATGTTACGGTTCATATGCAAAACCCACAAATGAAAATGGAGGGCAAGGCATTCTTGTAAAGCAACAAAA
TGGAAAGCTAGAAAGTCAAGTGGAAATGCAATTTTTCTCAACTACTGAGGCAGCCGCAGGCAATGGTGAT
AACTTGACTCCTAAAGTGGTATTGTACAGTGAAGATGTAGATATAGAAACCCCAGACACTCATATTTCTT
ACATGCCCACTATTAAGGAAGGTAACTCACGAGAACTAATGGGCCAACAATCTATGCCCAACAGGCCTAA
TTACATTGCTTTTAGGGACAATTTTATTGGTCTAATGTATTACAACAGCACGGGTAATATGGGTGTTCTG
GCGGGCCAAGCATCGCAGTTGAATGCTGTTGTAGATTTGCAAGACAGAAACACAGAGCTTTCATACCAGC
TTTTGCTTGATTCCATTGGTGATAGAACCAGGTACTTTTCTATGTGGAATCAGGCTGTTGACAGCTATGA
TCCAGATGTTAGAATTATTGAAAATCATGGAACTGAAGATGAACTTCCAAATTACTGCTTTCCACTGGGA
GGTGTGATTAATACAGAGACTCTTACCAAGGTAAAACCTAAAACAGGTCAGGAAAATGGATGGGAAAAAG
ATGCTACAGAATTTTCAGATAAAAATGAAATAAGAGTTGGAAATAATTTTGCCATGGAAATCAATCTAAA
TGCCAACCTGTGGAGAAATTTCCTGTACTCCAACATAGCGCTGTATTTGCCCGACAAGCTAAAGTACAGT
CCTTCCAACGTAAAAATTTCTGATAACCCAAACACCTACGACTACATGAACAAGCGAGTGGTGGCTCCCG
GGCTAGTGGACTGCTACATTAACCTTGGAGCACGCTGGTCCCTTGACTATATGGACAACGTCAACCCATT
TAACCACCACCGCAATGCTGGCCTGCGCTACCGCTCAATGTTGCTGGGCAATGGTCGCTATGTGCCCTTC
CACATCCAGGTGCCTCAGAAGTTCTTTGCCATTAAAAACCTCCTTCTCCTGCCGGGCTCATACACCTACG
AGTGGAACTTCAGGAAGGATGTTAACATGGTTCTGCAGAGCTCCCTAGGAAATGACCTAAGGGTTGACGG
AGCCAGCATTAAGTTTGATAGCATTTGCCTTTACGCCACCTTCTTCCCCATGGCCCACAACACCGCCTCC
ACGCTTGAGGCCATGCTTAGAAACGACACCAACGACCAGTCCTTTAACGACTATCTC
[453 nt withheld, positions 20848-21300]
CAGCCCATGAGCCGTCAGGTGGTGGATGATACTAAATACAAGGACTACCAACAGGTGGGCATCCTACACC
AACACAACAACTCTGGATTTGTTGGCTACCTTGCCCCCACCATGCGCGAAGGACAGGCCTACCCTGCTAA
CTTCCCCTATCCGCTTATAGGCAAGACCGCAGTTGACAGCATTACCCAGAAAAAGTTTCTTTGCGATCGC
ACCCTTTGGCGCATCCCATTCTCCAGTAACTTTATGTCCATGGGCGCACTCACAGACCTGGGCCAAAACC
TTCTCTACGCCAACTCCGCCCACGCGCTAGACATGACTTTTGAGGTGGATCCCATGGACGAGCCCACCCT
TCTTTATGTTTTGTTTGAAGTCTTTGACGTGGTCCGTGTGCACCAGCCGCACCGCGGCGTCATCGAAACC
GTGTACCTGCGCACGCCCTTCTCGGCCGGCAACGCCACAACATAAAGAAGCAAGCAACATCAACAACAGC
TGCCGCCATGGGCTCCAGTGAGCAGGAACTGAAAGCCATTGTCAAAGATCTTGGTTGTGGGCCATATTTT
TTGGGCACCTATGACAAGCGCTTTCCAGGCTTTGTTTCTCCACACAAGCTCGCCTGCGCCATAGTCAATA
CGGCCGGTCGCGAGACTGGGGGCGTACACTGGATGGCCTTTGCCTGGAACCCGCACTCAAAAACATGCTA
CCTCTTTGAGCCCTTTGGCTTTTCTGACCAGCGACTCAAGCAGGTTTACCAGTTTGAGTACGAGTCACTC
CTGCGCCGTAGCGCCATTGCTTCTTCCCCCGACCGCTGTATAACGCTGGAAAAGTCCACCCAAAGCGTAC
AGGGGCCCAACTCGGCCGCCTGTGGACTATTCTGCTGCATGTTTCTCCACGCCTTTGCCAACTGGCCCCA
AACTCCCATGGATCACAACCCCACCATGAACCTTATTACCGGGGTACCCAACTCCATGCTCAACAGTCCC
CAGGTACAGCCCACCCTGCGTCGCAACCAGGAACAGCTCTACAGCTTCCTGGAGCGCCACTCGCCCTACT
TCCGCAGCCACAGTGCGCAGATTAGGAGCGCCACTTCTTTTTGTCACTTGAAAAACATGTAAAAATAATG
TACTAGAGACACTTTCAATAAAGGCAAATGCTTTTATTTGTACACTCTCGGGTGATTATTTACCCCCACC
CTTGCCGTCTGCGCCGTTTAAAAATCAAAGGGGTTCTGCCGCGCATCGCTATGCGCCACTGGCAGGGACA
CGTTGCGATACTGGTGTTTAGTGCTCCACTTAAACTCAGGCACAACCATCCGCGGCAGCTCGGTGAAGTT
TTCACTCCACAGGCTGCGCACCATCACCAACGCGTTTAGCAGGTCGGGCGCCGATATCTTGAAGTCGCAG
TTGGGGCCTCCGCCCTGCGCGCGCGAGTTGCGATACACAGGGTTGCAGCACTGGAACACTATCAGCGCCG
GGTGGTGCACGCTGGCCAGCACGCTCTTGTCGGAGATCAGATCCGCGTCCAGGTCCTCCGCGTTGCTCAG
GGCGAACGGAGTCAACTTTGGTAGCTGCCTTCCCAAAAAGGGCGCGTGCCCAGGCTTTGAGTTGCACTCG
CACCGTAGTGGCATCAAAAGGTGACCGTGCCCGGTCTGGGCGTTAGGATACAGCGCCTGCATAAAAGCCT
TGATCTGCTTAAAAGCCACCTGAGCCTTTGCGCCTTCAGAGAAGAACATGCCGCAAGACTTGCCGGAAAA
CTGATTGGCCGGACAGGCCGCGTCGTGCACGCAGCACCTTGCGTCGGTGTTGGAGATCTGCACCACATTT
CGGCCCCACCGGTTCTTCACGATCTTGGCCTTGCTAGACTGCTCCTTCAGCGCGCGCTGCCCGTTTTCGC
TCGTCACATCCATTTCAATCACGTGCTCCTTATTTATCATAATGCTTCCGTGTAGACACTTAAGCTCGCC
TTCGATCTCAGCGCAGCGGTGCAGCCACAACGCGCAGCCCGTGGGCTCGTGATGCTTGTAGGTCACCTCT
GCAAACGACTGCAGGTACGCCTGCAGGAATCGCCCCATCATCGTCACAAAGGTCTTGTTGCTGGTGAAGG
TCAGCTGCAACCCGCGGTGCTCCTCGTTCAGCCAGGTCTTGCATACGGCCGCCAGAGCTTCCACTTGGTC
AGGCAGTAGTTTGAAGTTCGCCTTTAGATCGTTATCCACGTGGTACTTGTCCATCAGCGCGCGCGCAGCC
TCCATGCCCTTCTCCCACGCAGACACGATCGGCACACTCAGCGGGTTCATCACCGTAATTTCACTTTCCG
CTTCGCTGGGCTCTTCCTCTTCCTCTTGCGTCCGCATACCACGCGCCACTGGGTCGTCTTCATTCAGCCG
CCGCACTGTGCGCTTACCTCCTTTGCCATGCTTGATTAGCACCGGTGGGTTGCTGAAACCCACCATTTGT
AGCGCCACATCTTCTCTTTCTTCCTCGCTGTCCACGATTACCTCTGGTGATGGCGGGCGCTCGGGCTTGG
GAGAAGGGCGCTTCTTTTTCTTCTTGGGCGCAATGGCCAAATCCGCCGCCGAGGTCGATGGCCGCGGGCT
GGGTGTGCGCGGCACCAGCGCGTCTTGTGATGAGTCTTCCTCGTCCTCGGACTCGATACGCCGCCTCATC
CGCTTTTTTGGGGGCGCCCGGGGAGGCGGCGGCGACGGGGACGGGGACGACACGTCCTCCATGGTTGGGG
GACGTCGCGCCGCACCGCGTCCGCGCTCGGGGGTGGTTTCGCGCTGCTCCTCTTCCCGACTGGCCATTTC
CTTCTCCTATAGGCAGAAAAAGATCATGGAGTCAGTCGAGAAGAAGGACAGCCTAACCGCCCCCTCTGAG
TTCGCCACCACCGCCTCCACCGATGCCGCCAACGCGCCTACCACCTTCCCCGTCGAGGCACCCCCGCTTG
AGGAGGAGGAAGTGATTATCGAGCAGGACCCAGGTTTTGTAAGCGAAGACGACGAGGACCGCTCAGTACC
AACAGAGGATAAAAAGCAAGACCAGGACAACGCAGAGGCAAACGAGGAACAAGTCGGGCGGGGGGACGAA
AGGCATGGCGACTACCTAGATGTGGGAGACGACGTGCTGTTGAAGCATCTGCAGCGCCAGTGCGCCATTA
TCTGCGACGCGTTGCAAGAGCGCAGCGATGTGCCCCTCGCCATAGCGGATGTCAGCCTTGCCTACGAACG
CCACCTATTCTCACCGCGCGTACCCCCCAAACGCCAAGAAAACGGCACATGCGAGCCCAACCCGCGCCTC
AACTTCTACCCCGTATTTGCCGTGCCAGAGGTGCTTGCCACCTATCACATCTTTTTCCAAAACTGCAAGA
TACCCCTATCCTGCCGTGCCAACCGCAGCCGAGCGGACAAGCAGCTGGCCTTGCGGCAGGGCGCTGTCAT
ACCTGATATCGCCTCGCTCAACGAAGTGCCAAAAATCTTTGAGGGTCTTGGACGCGACGAGAAGCGCGCG
GCAAACGCTCTGCAACAGGAAAACAGCGAAAATGAAAGTCACTCTGGAGTGTTGGTGGAACTCGAGGGTG
ACAACGCGCGCCTAGCCGTACTAAAACGCAGCATCGAGGTCACCCACTTTGCCTACCCGGCACTTAACCT
ACCCCCCAAGGTCATGAGCACAGTCATGAGTGAGCTGATCGTGCGCCGTGCGCAGCCCCTGGAGAGGGAT
GCAAATTTGCAAGAACAAACAGAGGAGGGCCTACCCGCAGTTGGCGACGAGCAGCTAGCGCGCTGGCTTC
AAACGCGCGAGCCTGCCGACTTGGAGGAGCGACGCAAACTAATGATGGCCGCAGTGCTCGTTACCGTGGA
GCTTGAGTGCATGCAGCGGTTCTTTGCTGACCCGGAGATGCAGCGCAAGCTAGAGGAAACATTGCACTAC
ACCTTTCGACAGGGCTACGTACGCCAGGCCTGCAAGATCTCCAACGTGGAGCTCTGCAACCTGGTCTCCT
ACCTTGGAATTTTGCACGAAAACCGCCTTGGGCAAAACGTGCTTCATTCCACGCTCAAGGGCGAGGCGCG
CCGCGACTACGTCCGCGACTGCGTTTACTTATTTCTATGCTACACCTGGCAGACGGCCATGGGCGTTTGG
CAGCAGTGCTTGGAGGAGTGCAACCTCAAGGAGCTGCAGAAACTGCTAAAGCAAAACTTGAAGGACCTAT
GGACGGCCTTCAACGAGCGCTCCGTGGCCGCGCACCTGGCGGACATCATTTTCCCCGAACGCCTGCTTAA
AACCCTGCAACAGGGTCTGCCAGACTTCACCAGTCAAAGCATGTTGCAGAACTTTAGGAACTTTATCCTA
GAGCGCTCAGGAATCTTGCCCGCCACCTGCTGTGCACTTCCTAGCGACTTTGTGCCCATTAAGTACCGCG
AATGCCCTCCGCCGCTTTGGGGCCACTGCTACCTTCTGCAGCTAGCCAACTACCTTGCCTACCACTCTGA
CATAATGGAAGACGTGAGCGGTGACGGTCTACTGGAGTGTCACTGTCGCTGCAACCTATGCACCCCGCAC
CGCTCCCTGGTTTGCAATTCGCAGCTGCTTAACGAAAGTCAAATTATCGGTACCTTTGAGCTGCAGGGTC
CCTCGCCTGACGAAAAGTCCGCGGCTCCGGGGTTGAAACTCACTCCGGGGCTGTGGACGTCGGCTTACCT
TCGCAAATTTGTACCTGAGGACTACCACGCCCACGAGATTAGGTTCTACGAAGACCAATCCCGCCCGCCT
AATGCGGAGCTTACCGCCTGCGTCATTACCCAGGGCCACATTCTTGGCCAATTGCAAGCCATCAACAAAG
CCCGCCAAGAGTTTCTGCTACGAAAGGGACGGGGGGTTTACTTGGACCCCCAGTCCGGCGAGGAGCTCAA
CCCAATCCCCCCGCCGCCGCAGCCCTATCAGCAGCAGCCGCGGGCCCTTGCTTCCCAGGATGGCACCCAA
AAAGAAGCTGCAGCTGCCGCCGCCACCCACGGACGAGGAGGAATACTGGGACAGTCAGGCAGAGGAGGTT
TTGGACGAGGAGGAGGAGGACATGATGGAAGACTGGGAGAGCCTAGACGAGGAAGCTTCCGAGGTCGAAG
AGGTGTCAGACGAAACACCGTCACCCTCGGTCGCATTCCCCTCGCCGGCGCCCCAGAAATCGGCAACCGG
TTCCAGCATGGCTACAACCTCCGCTCCTCAGGCGCCGCCGGCACTGCCCGTTCGCCGACCCAACCGTAGA
TGGGACACCACTGGAACCAGGGCCGGTAAGTCCAAGCAGCCGCCGCCGTTAGCCCAAGAGCAACAACAGC
GCCAAGGCTACCGCTCATGGCGCGGGCACAAGAACGCCATAGTTGCTTGCTTGCAAGACTGTGGGGGCAA
CATCTCCTTCGCCCGCCGCTTTCTTCTCTACCATCACGGCGTGGCCTTCCCCCGTAACATCCTGCATTAC
TACCGTCATCTCTACAGCCCATACTGCACCGGCGGCAGCGGCAGCAACAGCAGCGGCCACACAGAAGCAA
AGGCGACCGGATAGCAAGACTCTGACAAAGCCCAAGAAATCCACAGCGGCGGCAGCAGCAGGAGGAGGAG
CGCTGCGTCTGGCGCCCAACGAACCCGTATCGACCCGCGAGCTTAGAAACAGGATTTTTCCCACTCTGTA
TGCTATATTTCAACAGAGCAGGGGCCAAGAACAAGAGCTGAAAATAAAAAACAGGTCTCTGCGATCCCTC
ACCCGCAGCTGCCTGTATCACAAAAGCGAAGATCAGCTTCGGCGCACGCTGGAAGACGCGGAGGCTCTCT
TCAGTAAATACTGCGCGCTGACTCTTAAGGACTAGTTTCGCGCCCTTTCTCAAATTTAAGCGCGAAAACT
ACGTCATCTCCAGCGGCCACACCCGGCGCCAGCACCTGTTGTCAGCGCCATTATGAGCAAGGAAATTCCC
ACGCCCTACATGTGGAGTTACCAGCCACAAATGGGACTTGCGGCTGGAGCTGCCCAAGACTACTCAACCC
GAATAAACTACATGAGCGCGGGACCCCACATGATATCCCGGGTCAACGGAATACGCGCCCACCGAAACCG
AATTCTCCTGGAACAGGCGGCTATTACCACCACACCTCGTAATAACCTTAATCCCCGTAGTTGGCCCGCT
GCCCTGGTGTACCAGGAAAGTCCCGCTCCCACCACTGTGGTACTTCCCAGAGACGCCCAGGCCGAAGTTC
AGATGACTAACTCAGGGGCGCAGCTTGCGGGCGGCTTTCGTCACAGGGTGCGGTCGCCCGGGCAGGGTAT
AACTCACCTGACAATCAGAGGGCGAGGTATTCAGCTCAACGACGAGTCGGTGAGCTCCTCGCTTGGTCTC
CGTCCGGACGGGACATTTCAGATCGGCGGCGCCGGCCGCTCTTCATTCACGCCTCGTCAGGCAATCCTAA
CTCTGCAGACCTCGTCCTCTGAGCCGCGCTCTGGAGGCATTGGAACTCTGCAATTTATTGAGGAGTTTGT
GCCATCGGTCTACTTTAACCCCTTCTCGGGACCTCCCGGCCACTATCCGGATCAATTTATTCCTAACTTT
GACGCGGTAAAGGACTCGGCGGACGGCTACGACTGAATGTTAAGTGGAGAGGCAGAGCAACTGCGCCTGA
AACACCTGGTCCACTGTCGCCGCCACAAGTGCTTTGCCCGCGACTCCGGTGAGTTTTGCTACTTTGAATT
GCCCGAGGATCATATCGAGGGCCCGGCGCACGGCGTCCGGCTTACCGCCCAGGGAGAGCTTGCCCGTAGC
CTGATTCGGGAGTTTACCCAGCGCCCCCTGCTAGTTGAGCGGGACAGGGGACCCTGTGTTCTCACTGTGA
TTTGCAACTGTCCTAACCCTGGATTACATCAAGATCTTTGTTGCCATCTCTGTGCTGAGTATAATAAATA
CAGAAATTAAAATATACTGGGGCTCCTATCGCCATCCTGTAAACGCCACCGTCTTCACCCGCCCAAGCAA
ACCAAGGCGAACCTTACCTGGTACTTTTAACATCTCTCCCTCTGTGATTTACAACAGTTTCAACCCAGAC
GGAGTGAGTCTACGAGAGAACCTCTCCGAGCTCAGCTACTCCATCAGAAAAAACACCACCCTCCTTACCT
GCCGGGAACGTACGAGTGCGTCACCGGCCGCTGCACCACACCTACCGCCTGACCGTAAACCAGACTTTTT
CCGGACAGACCTCAATAACTCTGTTTACCAGAACAGGAGGTGAGCTTAGAAAACCCTTAGGGTATTAGGC
CAAAGGCGCAGCTACTGTGGGGTTTATGAACAATTCAAGCAACTCTACGGGCTATTCTAATTCAGGTTTC
TCTAGAAATGGACGGAATTATTACAGAGCAGCGCCTGCTAGAAAGACGCAGGGCAGCGGCCGAGCAACAG
CGCATGAATCAAGAGCTCCAAGACATGGTTAACTTGCACCAGTGCAAAAGGGGTATCTTTTGTCTGGTAA
AGCAGGCCAAAGTCACCTACGACAGTAATACCACCGGACACCGCCTTAGCTACAAGTTGCCAACCAAGCG
TCAGAAATTGGTGGTCATGGTGGGAGAAAAGCCCATTACCATAACTCAGCACTCGGTAGAAACCGAAGGC
TGCATTCACTCACCTTGTCAAGGACCTGAGGATCTCTGCACCCTTATTAAGACCCTGTGCGGTCTCAAAG
ATCTTATTCCCTTTAACTAATAAAAAAAAATAATAAAGCATCACTTACTTAAAATCAGTTAGCAAATTTC
TGTCCAGTTTATTCAGCAGCACCTCCTTGCCCTCCTCCCAGCTCTGGTATTGCAGCTTCCTCCTGGCTGC
AAACTTTCTCCACAATCTAAATGGAATGTCAGTTTCCTCCTGTTCCTGTCCATCCGCACCCACTATCTTC
ATGTTGTTGCAGATGAAGCGCGCAAGACCGTCTGAAGATACCTTCAACCCCGTGTATCCATATGACACGG
AAACCGGTCCTCCAACTGTGCCTTTTCTTACTCCTCCCTTTGTATCCCCCAATGGGTTTCAAGAGAGTCC
CCCTGGGGTACTCTCTTTGCGCCTATCCGAACCTCTAGTTACCTCCAATGGCATGCTTGCGCTCAAAATG
GGCAACGGCCTCTCTCTGGACGAGGCCGGCAACCTTACCTCCCAAAATGTAACCACTGTGAGCCCACCTC
TCAAAAAAACCAAGTCAAACATAAACCTGGAAATATCTGCACCCCTCACAGTTACCTCAGAAGCCCTAAC
TGTGGCTGCCGCCGCACCTCTAATGGTCGCGGGCAACACACTCACCATGCAATCACAGGCCCCGCTAACC
GTGCACGACTCCAAACTTAGCATTGCCACCCAAGGACCCCTCACAGTGTCAGAAGGAAAGCTAGCCCTGC
AAACATCAGGCCCCCTCACCACCACCGATAGCAGTACCCTTACTATCACTGCCTCACCCCCTCTAACTAC
TGCCACTGGTAGCTTGGGCATTGACTTGAAAGAGCCCATTTATACACAAAATGGAAAACTAGGACTAAAG
TACGGGGCTCCTTTGCATGTAACAGACGACCTAAACACTTTGACCGTAGCAACTGGTCCAGGTGTGACTA
TTAATAATACTTCCTTGCAAACTAAAGTTACTGGAGCCTTGGGTTTTGATTCACAAGGCAATATGCAACT
TAATGTAGCAGGAGGACTAAGGATTGATTCTCAAAACAGACGCCTTATACTTGATGTTAGTTATCCGTTT
GATGCTCAAAACCAACTAAATCTAAGACTAGGACAGGGCCCTCTTTTTATAAACTCAGCCCACAACTTGG
ATATTAACTACAACAAAGGCCTTTACTTGTTTACAGCTTCAAACAATTCCAAAAAGCTTGAGGTTAACCT
AAGCACTGCCAAGGGGTTGATGTTTGACGCTACAGCCATAGCCATTAATGCAGGAGATGGGCTTGAATTT
GGTTCACCTAATGCACCAAACACAAATCCCCTCAAAACAAAAATTGGCCATGGCCTAGAATTTGATTCAA
ACAAGGCTATGGTTCCTAAACTAGGAACTGGCCTTAGTTTTGACAGCACAGGTGCCATTACAGTAGGAAA
CAAAAATAATGATAAGCTAACTTTGTGGACCACACCAGCTCCATCTCCTAACTGTAGACTAAATGCAGAG
AAAGATGCTAAACTCACTTTGGTCTTAACAAAATGTGGCAGTCAAATACTTGCTACAGTTTCAGTTTTGG
CTGTTAAAGGCAGTTTGGCTCCAATATCTGGAACAGTTCAAAGTGCTCATCTTATTATAAGATTTGACGA
AAATGGAGTGCTACTAAACAATTCCTTCCTGGACCCAGAATATTGGAACTTTAGAAATGGAGATCTTACT
GAAGGCACAGCCTATACAAACGCTGTTGGATTTATGCCTAACCTATCAGCTTATCCAAAATCTCACGGTA
AAACTGCCAAAAGTAACATTGTCAGTCAAGTTTACTTAAACGGAGACAAAACTAAACCTGTAACACTAAC
CATTACACTAAACGGTACACAGGAAACAGGAGACACAACTCCAAGTGCATACTCTATGTCATTTTCATGG
GACTGGTCTGGCCACAACTACATTAATGAAATATTTGCCACATCCTCTTACACTTTTTCATACATTGCCC
AAGAATAAAGAATCGTTTGTGTTATGTTTCAACGTGTTTATTTTTCAATTGCAGAAAATTTCGAATCATT
TTTCATTCAGTAGTATAGCCCCACCACCACATAGCTTATACAGATCACCGTACCTTAATCAAACTCACAG
AACCCTAGTATTCAACCTGCCACCTCCCTCCCAACACACAGAGTACACAGTCCTTTCTCCCCGGCTGGCC
TTAAAAAGCATCATATCATGGGTAACAGACATATTCTTAGGTGTTATATTCCACACGGTTTCCTGTCGAG
CCAAACGCTCATCAGTGATATTAATAAACTCCCCGGGCAGCTCACTTAAGTTCATGTCGCTGTCCAGCTG
CTGAGCCACAGGCTGCTGTCCAACTTGCGGTTGCTTAACGGGCGGCGAAGGAGAAGTCCACGCCTACATG
GGGGTAGAGTCATAATCGTGCATCAGGATAGGGCGGTGGTGCTGCAGCAGCGCGCGAATAAACTGCTGCC
GCCGCCGCTCCGTCCTGCAGGAATACAACATGGCAGTGGTCTCCTCAGCGATGATTCGCACCGCCCGCAG
CATAAGGCGCCTTGTCCTCCGGGCACAGCAGCGCACCCTGATCTCACTTAAATCAGCACAGTAACTGCAG
CACAGCACCACAATATTGTTCAAAATCCCACAGTGCAAGGCGCTGTATCCAAAGCTCATGGCGGGGACCA
CAGAACCCACGTGGCCATCATACCACAAGCGCAGGTAGATTAAGTGGCGACCCCTCATAAACACGCTGGA
CATAAACATTACCTCTTTTGGCATGTTGTAATTCACCACCTCCCGGTACCATATAAACCTCTGATTAAAC
ATGGCGCCATCCACCACCATCCTAAACCAGCTGGCCAAAACCTGCCCGCCGGCTATACACTGCAGGGAAC
CGGGACTGGAACAATGACAGTGGAGAGCCCAGGACTCGTAACCATGGATCATCATGCTCGTCATGATATC
AATGTTGGCACAACACAGGCACACGTGCATACACTTCCTCAGGATTACAAGCTCCTCCCGCGTTAGAACC
ATATCCCAGGGAACAACCCATTCCTGAATCAGCGTAAATCCCACACTGCAGGGAAGACCTCGCACGTAAC
TCACGTTGTGCATTGTCAAAGTGTTACATTCGGGCAGCAGCGGATGATCCTCCAGTATGGTAGCGCGGGT
TTCTGTCTCAAAAGGAGGTAGACGATCCCTACTGTACGGAGTGCGCCGAGACAACCGAGATCGTGTTGGT
CGTAGTGTCATGCCAAATGGAACGCCGGACGTAGTCATATTTCCTGAAGCAAAACCAGGTGCGGGCGTGA
CAAACAGATCTGCGTCTCCGGTCTCGCCGCTTAGATCGCTCTGTGTAGTAGTTGTAGTATATCCACTCTC
TCAAAGCATCCAGGCGCCCCCTGGCTTCGGGTTCTATGTAAACTCCTTCATGCGCCGCTGCCCTGATAAC
ATCCACCACCGCAGAATAAGCCACACCCAGCCAACCTACACATTCGTTCTGCGAGTCACACACGGGAGGA
GCGGGAAGAGCTGGAAGAACCATGTTTTTTTTTTTATTCCAAAAGATTATCCAAAACCTCAAAATGAAGA
TCTATTAAGTGAACGCGCTCCCCTCCGGTGGCGTGGTCAAACTCTACAGCCAAAGAACAGATAATGGCAT
TTGTAAGATGTTGCACAATGGCTTCCAAAAGGCAAACGGCCCTCACGTCCAAGTGGACGTAAAGGCTAAA
CCCTTCAGGGTGAATCTCCTCTATAAACATTCCAGCACCTTCAACCATGCCCAAATAATTCTCATCTCGC
CACCTTCTCAATATATCTCTAAGCAAATCCCGAATATTAAGTCCGGCCATTGTAAAAATCTGCTCCAGAG
CGCCCTCCACCTTCAGCCTCAAGCAGCGAATCATGATTGCAAAAATTCAGGTTCCTCACAGACCTGTATA
AGATTCAAAAGCGGAACATTAACAAAAATACCGCGATCCCGTAGGTCCCTTCGCAGGGCCAGCTGAACAT
AATCGTGCAGGTCTGCACGGACCAGCGCGGCCACTTCCCCGCCAGGAACCATGACAAAAGAACCCACACT
GATTATGACACGCATACTCGGAGCTATGCTAACCAGCGTAGCCCCGATGTAAGCTTGTTGCATGGGCGGC
GATATAAAATGCAAGGTGCTGCTCAAAAAATCAGGCAAAGCCTCGCGCAAAAAAGAAAGCACATCGTAGT
CATGCTCATGCAGATAAAGGCAGGTAAGCTCCGGAACCACCACAGAAAAAGACACCATTTTTCTCTCAAA
CATGTCTGCGGGTTTCTGCATAAACACAAAATAAAATAACAAAAAAACATTTAAACATTAGAAGCCTGTC
TTACAACAGGAAAAACAACCCTTATAAGCATAAGACGGACTACGGCCATGCCGGCGTGACCGTAAAAAAA
CTGGTCACCGTGATTAAAAAGCACCACCGACAGCTCCTCGGTCATGTCCGGAGTCATAATGTAAGACTCG
GTAAACACATCAGGTTGATTCACATCGGTCAGTGCTAAAAAGCGACCGAAATAGCCCGGGGGAATACATA
CCCGCAGGCGTAGAGACAACATTACAGCCCCCATAGGAGGTATAACAAAATTAATAGGAGAGAAAAACAC
ATAAACACCTGAAAAACCCTCCTGCCTAGGCAAAATAGCACCCTCCCGCTCCAGAACAACATACAGCGCT
TCCACAGCGGCAGCCATAACAGTCAGCCTTACCAGTAAAAAAGAAAACCTATTAAAAAAACACCACTCGA
CACGGCACCAGCTCAATCAGTCACAGTGTAAAAAAGGGCCAAGTGCAGAGCGAGTATATATAGGACTAAA
AAATGACGTAACGGTTAAAGTCCACAAAAAACACCCAGAAAACCGCACGCGAACCTACGCCCAGAAACGA
AAGCCAAAAAACCCACAACTTCCTCAAATCGTCACTTCCGTTTTCCCACGTTACGTCACTTCCCATTTTA
AGAAAACTACAATTCCCAACACATACAAGTTACTCCGCCCTAAAACCTACGTCACCCGCCCCGTTCCCAC
GCCCCGCGCCACGTCACAAACTCCACCCCCTCATTATCATATTGGCTTCAATCCAAAATAAGGTATATTA
TTGATGATGTTAATTAATTTAAATCCGCATGCGATATCGAGCTCTCCCGGGAATTCGGATCTGCGACGCG
AGGCTGGATGGCCTTCCCCATTATGATTCTTCTCGCTTCCGGCGGCATCGGGATGCCCGCGTTGCAGGCC
ATGCTGTCCAGGCAGGTAGATGACGACCATCAGGGACAGCTTCAAGGCCAGCAAAAGGCCAGGAACCGTA
AAAAGGCCGCGTTGCTGGCGTTTTTCCATAGGCTCCGCCCCCCTGACGAGCATCACAAAAATCGACGCTC
AAGTCAGAGGTGGCGAAACCCGACAGGACTATAAAGATACCAGGCGTTTCCCCCTGGAAGCTCCCTCGTG
CGCTCTCCTGTTCCGACCCTGCCGCTTACCGGATACCTGTCCGCCTTTCTCCCTTCGGGAAGCGTGGCGC
TTTCTCATAGCTCACGCTGTAGGTATCTCAGTTCGGTGTAGGTCGTTCGCTCCAAGCTGGGCTGTGTGCA
CGAACCCCCCGTTCAGCCCGACCGCTGCGCCTTATCCGGTAACTATCGTCTTGAGTCCAACCCGGTAAGA
CACGACTTATCGCCACTGGCAGCAGCCACTGGTAACAGGATTAGCAGAGCGAGGTATGTAGGCGGTGCTA
CAGAGTTCTTGAAGTGGTGGCCTAACTACGGCTACACTAGAAGGACAGTATTTGGTATCTGCGCTCTGCT
GAAGCCAGTTACCTTCGGAAAAAGAGTTGGTAGCTCTTGATCCGGCAAACAAACCACCGCTGGTAGCGGT
GGTTTTTTTGTTTGCAAGCAGCAGATTACGCGCAGAAAAAAAGGATCTCAAGAAGATCCTTTGATCTTTT
CTACGGGGTCTGACGCTCAGTGGAACGAAAACTCACGTTAAGGGATTTTGGTCATGAGATTATCAAAAAG
GATCTTCACCTAGATCCTTTTAAATCAATCTAAAGTATATATGAGTAAACTTGGTCTGACAGTTACCAAT
GCTTAATCAGTGAGGCACCTATCTCAGCGATCTGTCTATTTCGTTCATCCATAGTTGCCTGACTCCCCGT
CGTGTAGATAACTACGATACGGGAGGGCTTACCATCTGGCCCCAGTGCTGCAATGATACCGCGAGACCCA
CGCTCACCGGCTCCAGATTTATCAGCAATAAACCAGCCAGCCGGAAGGGCCGAGCGCAGAAGTGGTCCTG
CAACTTTATCCGCCTCCATCCAGTCTATTAATTGTTGCCGGGAAGCTAGAGTAAGTAGTTCGCCAGTTAA
TAGTTTGCGCAACGTTGTTGCCATTGCTACAGGCATCGTGGTGTCACGCTCGTCGTTTGGTATGGCTTCA
TTCAGCTCCGGTTCCCAACGATCAAGGCGAGTTACATGATCCCCCATGTTGTGCAAAAAAGCGGTTAGCT
CCTTCGGTCCTCCGATCGTTGTCAGAAGTAAGTTGGCCGCAGTGTTATCACTCATGGTTATGGCAGCACT
GCATAATTCTCTTACTGTCATGCCATCCGTAAGATGCTTTTCTGTGACTGGTGAGTACTCAACCAAGTCA
TTCTGAGAATAGTGTATGCGGCGACCGAGTTGCTCTTGCCCGGCGTCAACACGGGATAATACCGCGCCAC
ATAGCAGAACTTTAAAAGTGCTCATCATTGGAAAACGTTCTTCGGGGCGAAAACTCTCAAGGATCTTACC
GCTGTTGAGATCCAGTTCGATGTAACCCACTCGTGCACCCAACTGATCTTCAGCATCTTTTACTTTCACC
AGCGTTTCTGGGTGAGCAAAAACAGGAAGGCAAAATGCCGCAAAAAAGGGAATAAGGGCGACACGGAAAT
GTTGAATACTCATACTCTTCCTTTTTCAATATTATTGAAGCATTTATCAGGGTTATTGTCTCATGAGCGG
ATACATATTTGAATGTATTTAGAAAAATAAACAAATAGGGGTTCCGCGCACATTTCCCCGAAAAGTGCCA
CCTGACGTCTAAGAAACCATTATTATCATGACATTAACCTATAAAAATAGGCGTATCACGAGGCCCTTTC
GTCTTCAAGAATTGGATCCGAATTCCCGGGAGAGCTCGATATCGCATGCGGATTTAAATTAATTAA
Features (pLannotate 1.2.2; 45 found; start..end, strand, type, name):
      1..103     +  repeat_region  ITR: inverted terminal repeat of human adenovirus serotype 5 inverted
    191..341     +  misc_signal    Ad5 Ψ: packaging signal for adenovirus serotype 5
    524..576     -  misc_feature   bom (fragment): basis of mobility region from pBR322
    731..1110    +  enhancer       CMV enhancer: human cytomegalovirus immediate early enhancer
   1111..1314    +  promoter       CMV promoter: human cytomegalovirus (CMV) immediate early promoter
   1310..1343    +  LTR            5' LTR (truncated) (fragment): truncated 5' long terminal repeat (LTR) from HIV-1
   1359..1377    +  promoter       T7 promoter: promoter for bacteriophage T7 RNA polymerase
   1407..1431    +  protein_bind   attB1: mutant version of attB; recombination site for the Gateway® BP reaction BP Clonase™
   1479..3149    +  CDS            Foxo1 (fragment): FOXO1_MOUSE - Also known as Fkhr, Foxo1a. Experimental evidence at protein level: Swiss-Prot protein existence level 1. Transcription factor that is the main target of insulin signaling and regulates metabolic homeostasis in response to oxidative stress (PubMed:12754525, PubMed:15184386, PubMed:15220471, PubMed:16917544, PubMed:17090532, PubMed:17627282, PubMed:17681146, PubMed:20519497, PubMed:20668652, PubMed:21196578, PubMed:21335550, PubMed:21471200, PubMed:22298775, PubMed:22417654, PubMed:22510882). Binds to the insulin response element (IRE) with consensus sequence 5'- TT[G/A]TTTTG-3' a
   3169..3193    -  protein_bind   attB2: mutant version of attB; recombination site for the Gateway® BP reaction BP Clonase™
   3219..3260    +  CDS            V5 tag: epitope tag from simian virus 5
   3344..3392    +  polyA_signal   HSV TK poly(A) signal: herpes simplex virus thymidine kinase polyadenylation signal (Cole and Stacy, 1985)
   3674..4093    +  CDS            IX: CAP9_ADE05 - Experimental evidence at protein level: Swiss-Prot protein existence level 1. Structural component of the virion that acts as a cement protein on the capsid exterior and forms triskelion structures consisting of three molecules that stabilize three hexon trimers at the center of each icosahedral facet and fixes the peripentonal hexons. Dispensable for assembly. During virus entry, recruits the anterograde motor kinesin-1 to the capsid docked at the nuclear pore complex thereby subjecting the docked capsid to a pulling force. The resulting tension leads to capsid disruption, disper
   4180..5409    -  CDS            IVa2 (fragment): PKG1_ADEM1 - Protein inferred from homology: Swiss-Prot protein existence level 3. Component of the packaging machinery which encapsidates the viral DNA into preformed capsids and transcriptional activator of the viral major late promoter (MLP). Binds, along with packaging proteins 2 and 3, to the specific packaging sequence on the left end of viral genomic DNA and displays ATPase activity thereby providing the power stroke of the packaging machinery. The activity of packaging protein IVa2 is stimulated by protein 33K which acts as a terminase. May be the protein that pumps DNA into the capsid
   5265..8432    -  CDS            POL: DPOL_ADE05 - Experimental evidence at protein level: Swiss-Prot protein existence level 1. Eukaryotic-type DNA polymerase involved in viral genomic replication. DNA synthesis is protein primed, and acts in a strand displacement replication. Assembles in complex with viral pTP, DBP, host NFIA and host POU2F1/OCT1 on viral origin of replication. The polymerase covalently transfers dCMP onto pTP, thereby initiating complementary strand synthesis. From Human adenovirus C serotype 5 (HAdV-5) (Human adenovirus 5).
   8651..10654   -  CDS            PTP: TERM_ADE05 - Experimental evidence at protein level: Swiss-Prot protein existence level 1. Protein covalently bound to the viral DNA that acts as a primer for viral genomic replication by DNA strand displacement. Assembles on the viral origin of replication in an initiation complex with viral polymerase, DBP, host NFIA and host POU2F1/OCT1. During initiation, the polymerase covalently couples the first dCTP with Ser- 580 of pTP. The terminal protein stimulates the template activity over 20 fold compared to protein-free templates. Neo-synthesized viral genomes are linked to two preterminal prot
  10685..10841   +  ncRNA          VA: Accession: RF00102 - VA RNA
  10940..11097   +  ncRNA          VA: Accession: RF00102 - VA RNA
  11115..12359   +  CDS            L1: PKG3_ADE05 - Experimental evidence at protein level: Swiss-Prot protein existence level 1. Involved in viral genome packaging through its interaction with packaging proteins 1 and 2. After proteolytic cleavage by adenovirus protease, L1 52/55k protein is removed from the capsid during viral maturation. From Human adenovirus C serotype 5 (HAdV-5) (Human adenovirus 5).
  12383..14137   +  CDS            CAP3_ADE05: Experimental evidence at protein level: Swiss-Prot protein existence level 1. Structural component of the virion that acts as a cement protein on the capsid exterior and which mediates the interactions between the hexons, including the peripentonal hexons, and reaches all the way to the penton vertices. Two hexon linking proteins IIIa, one from each facet, stabilize the unique edge interface between a pair of facets. As the virus enters the host cell, hexon linking proteins IIIa are shed concomitant with virion acidification in the endosome. During virus assembly, seems to play a role in the s
  14222..15934   +  CDS            L2: CAPSP_ADE05 - Experimental evidence at protein level: Swiss-Prot protein existence level 1. Major capsid protein that self-associates to form penton base pentamers, each in the shape of a pentagon, situated at the 12 vertices of the pseudo T=25 capsid. Involved in virus secondary attachment to host cell after initial attachment by the fiber protein. Binds host integrin heterodimer ITGAV-ITGB5 (alphaV-beta5) thereby triggering clathrin-mediated endocytosis of virions. Mediates initial virus attachment to CXADR-negative cells. Binding to integrins ITGAV-ITGB5 also seems to induce macropinocytosi
  15944..16537   +  CDS            L2: NP_ADE02 - Experimental evidence at protein level: Swiss-Prot protein existence level 1. Plays a role in the inhibition of host immune response within the nucleus. Interacts with cellular nucleosomes and immobilizes the host immune danger signal HMGB1 on chromatin. In turn, prevents HMGB1 release out of the cell and thus decreases inflammation. Plays also a role in the wrapping and condensation of the viral DNA. May also promote viral genome import into the nucleus. From Human adenovirus C serotype 2 (HAdV-2) (Human adenovirus 2).
  16610..17713   +  CDS            L2: CORE5_ADE05 - Experimental evidence at protein level: Swiss-Prot protein existence level 1. Associates loosely with the viral DNA to form an outer shell around the nucleoprotein-DNA complex and links it with the capsid by binding the endosome lysis protein. Dissociates from the viral genome during entry. Might be involved in nuclear capsid assembly of the viral particles through its association with NPM1/nucleophosmin. From Human adenovirus C serotype 5 (HAdV-5) (Human adenovirus 5).
  17744..17983   +  CDS            COR10_ADE02: Experimental evidence at protein level: Swiss-Prot protein existence level 1. [Pre-core protein X]: Interacts with the viral DNA and aids in tightly condensing it within the capsid. Cleavage of pre-core protein X may serve to partially relax this structure within the mature virion prior to its entry into the nucleus. From Human adenovirus C serotype 2 (HAdV-2) (Human adenovirus 2).
  18069..18818   +  CDS            L3: CAP6_ADE05 - Experimental evidence at protein level: Swiss-Prot protein existence level 1. [Protease cofactor]: Cofactor that activates the viral protease. Binds to viral protease in a 1:1 ratio. From Human adenovirus C serotype 5 (HAdV-5) (Human adenovirus 5).
  18907..21762   +  CDS            L3 (sequence partly withheld): CAPSH_ADE05 - Experimental evidence at protein level: Swiss-Prot protein existence level 1. Major capsid protein that self-associates to form 240 hexon trimers, each in the shape of a hexagon, building most of the pseudo T=25 capsid. Assembled into trimeric units with the help of the chaperone shutoff protein. Transported by pre-protein VI to the nucleus where it associates with other structural proteins to form an empty capsid. Might be involved, through its interaction with host dyneins, in the intracellular microtubule-dependent transport of incoming viral capsid to the nucleus. From Human
  21798..22409   +  CDS            L3: PRO_ADE05 - Experimental evidence at transcript level: Swiss-Prot protein existence level 2. Cleaves viral precursor proteins (pTP, pIIIa, pVI, pVII, pVIII, and pX) inside newly assembled particles giving rise to mature virions. Protease complexed to its cofactor slides along the viral DNA to specifically locate and cleave the viral precursors. Mature virions have a weakened organization compared to the unmature virions, thereby facilitating subsequent uncoating. Without maturation, the particle lacks infectivity and is unable to uncoat. Late in adenovirus infection, in the cytoplasm, may part
  22511..24097   -  CDS            DBP: DNB2_ADE05 - Experimental evidence at protein level: Swiss-Prot protein existence level 1. Plays a role in the elongation phase of viral strand displacement replication by unwinding the template in an ATP- independent fashion, employing its capacity to form multimers. Also enhances the rate of initiation. Released from template upon second strand synthesis. Assembles in complex with viral pTP, viral pol, host NFIA and host POU2F1/OCT1 on viral origin of replication. Covers the whole ssDNA genome during synthesis. The complementary strand synthesis induces its relese from DNA template. May inhi
  24126..26546   +  CDS            L4: SHUT_ADE05 - Experimental evidence at protein level: Swiss-Prot protein existence level 1. Protein that inhibits host translation while promoting late viral translation by ribosome shunting. Blocks host cap-dependent translation by binding to eIF4G, displacing MKNK1 from cap initiation complexes and preventing EIF4E phosphorylation. Binds to the tripartite leader sequence of viral late mRNAs and recruits host eIF4G, PABPC1/poly-A binding protein and 40S ribosomes subunits on viral mRNAs, allowing ribosome shunting and efficient translation of late viral mRNAs even though conventional translati
  26759..27142   +  CDS            SF33K_ADE02 (fragment): Experimental evidence at protein level: Swiss-Prot protein existence level 1. Probably functions as the small terminase that is part of the molecular motor that translocates genomic DNA in empty capsid during DNA packaging. This motor is located at a unique vertex and comprises at least the IVa2 ATPase, the small terminase 33K and probably a portal. Forms a ring-like structure of about 17 nm in which genomic DNA is translocated into the capsid. Stimulates IVa2 ATPase activity in the presence of the viral genome. Once the DNA is packaged, the terminase detaches: the 33K protein is present in th
  27233..27913   +  CDS            L4: CAP8_ADE02 - Experimental evidence at protein level: Swiss-Prot protein existence level 1. [Hexon-linking protein-C]: Structural component of the virion that acts as a cement protein on the capsid interior and which glue the peripentonal hexons and group-of-nine hexons together. From Human adenovirus C serotype 2 (HAdV-2) (Human adenovirus 2).
  27917..28237   +  CDS            E312_ADE02: Experimental evidence at protein level: Swiss-Prot protein existence level 1. From Human adenovirus C serotype 2 (HAdV-2) (Human adenovirus 2).
  28652..29017   +  CDS            E3145_ADE02: Experimental evidence at protein level: Swiss-Prot protein existence level 1. May prevent Nf-kappaB activation by immune signals like Tumor necrosis factor, presumably by inhibiting NFKB1 dimer DNA-binding. May act directly at the TNF receptor to inhibit signaling. From Human adenovirus C serotype 2 (HAdV-2) (Human adenovirus 2).
  29048..29212   -  CDS            UXP_ADE05 (fragment): Experimental evidence at transcript level: Swiss-Prot protein existence level 2. Might play a role in viral replication since it is associated with viral replication centers. Seems to have an effect on DBP localization. From Human adenovirus C serotype 5 (HAdV-5) (Human adenovirus 5).
  29223..30965   +  CDS            SPIKE_ADE05: Experimental evidence at protein level: Swiss-Prot protein existence level 1. Forms spikes that protrude from each vertex of the icosahedral capsid. Interacts with host coxsackievirus and adenovirus receptor CXADR located at the cell tight junctions to provide virion initial attachment to target cell. The fiber protein binds to CXADR with a higher affinity than CXADR binds to itself, thereby blocking the cell-cell adhesion function of CXADR dimers and leading to local disruption of the tight junction. Fiber protein present on neo- synthesized particles may thus disrupt the junctional integrity
  31098..31175   -  CDS            E417_ADE03: Protein predicted: Swiss-Prot protein existence level 4. From Human adenovirus B serotype 3 (HAdV-3) (Human adenovirus 3).
  31377..32258   -  CDS            E434_ADE02: Experimental evidence at protein level: Swiss-Prot protein existence level 1. Plays a major role to prevent cellular inhibition of viral genome replication by nuclear bodies. Assembles an SCF-like E3 ubiquitin ligase complex based on the cellular proteins ELOB, ELOC, CUL5 and RBX1, in cooperation with viral E1B-55K. This viral RING-type ligase ubiquitinates cellular substrates prior to proteasomal degradation: p53/TP53, LIG4, MRE11-RAD50-NBS1 (MRN) complex, ITGA3, DAXX and BLM. From Human adenovirus C serotype 2 (HAdV-2) (Human adenovirus 2).
  32537..32884   -  CDS            E411_ADE05: Experimental evidence at protein level: Swiss-Prot protein existence level 1. From Human adenovirus C serotype 5 (HAdV-5) (Human adenovirus 5).
  32884..33273   -  CDS            E4RF2_ADE02: Protein predicted: Swiss-Prot protein existence level 4. From Human adenovirus C serotype 2 (HAdV-2) (Human adenovirus 2).
  33324..33707   -  CDS            E4RF1_ADE02: Experimental evidence at protein level: Swiss-Prot protein existence level 1. May modulate tight-junctions functions of infected cells through interactions with PDZ proteins. E4 ORF1 has ben show for Adenovirus 9 to interact with protein involved in tight junction regulation. May play a role in mTOR activation by activating PI3- kinase, thus overriding cellular checkpoint for translation. From Human adenovirus C serotype 2 (HAdV-2) (Human adenovirus 2).
  34017..34119   -  repeat_region  ITR: inverted terminal repeat of human adenovirus serotype 5 inverted
  34173..34297   +  CDS            TcR (fragment): tetracycline efflux protein; tet; confers resistance to tetracycline
  34343..34931   -  rep_origin     ori: high-copy-number ColE1/pMB1/pBR322/pUC origin of replication
  35083..35943   -  CDS            AmpR: β-lactamase; bla; confers resistance to ampicillin, carbenicillin, and related antibiotics
  35944..36048   -  promoter       AmpR promoter: bla
