[The description below was written by a language model from this plasmid's Addgene catalogue record and pLannotate feature annotations shown in this document.]
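Description:
Ad-FOXO1 1-558 is an adenoviral expression construct built by Gateway recombination into the commercial pAd/CMV/V5-DEST destination vector. It carries a human adenovirus serotype 5 genome flanked by inverted terminal repeats, with the Ad5 Ψ packaging signal near the left end. The annotated viral genes include the replication proteins (polymerase, preterminal protein, DNA-binding protein), the late structural proteins such as hexon, penton base and fiber, the VA RNAs, part of E3 and the E4 open reading frames. No E1 genes are annotated; the expression cassette sits where that region would lie, which fits a replication-defective vector that needs a complementing packaging cell line. Outside the ITRs, a high-copy ColE1/pUC-type origin and an ampicillin resistance gene allow propagation and selection in E. coli.

The payload is a mouse Foxo1 coding sequence truncated to amino acids 1-558, lying between attB1 and attB2 sites left by the Gateway reaction. It is driven by the human CMV immediate-early enhancer and promoter and terminated by the HSV thymidine kinase polyadenylation signal. A T7 promoter lies just upstream of the insert. A V5 epitope coding sequence from the backbone follows attB2, but the catalogue lists no tag, so the insert presumably is not fused to it; the record does not confirm this.

The stated purpose is expression of the FOXO1 fragment in mammalian cells, and the associated publication title concerns mapping the MKP-3/FOXO1 interaction and its effect on gluconeogenesis. The sequenced record is 36,206 nt, shorter than the catalogue total of 38,363 bp, and this difference is not explained.
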