Addgene plasmid #131531: Ad-FOXO1 1-558
Purpose: Expresses FOXO1 1-558 in mammalian cells
Depositing lab: Haiyan Xu. Depositing organization: Brown University. Publication: Mapping MKP-3/FOXO1 interaction and evaluating the effect on gluconeogenesis. Jiao P, Feng B, Xu H. PLoS One. 2012;7(7):e41168. doi: 10.1371/journal.pone.0041168. Epub 2012 Jul 25. PubMed 22848439.
Backbone
  Vector backbone: pAd/CMV/V5-DEST
  Backbone manufacturer: Invitrogen (Life Technologies)
  Backbone size w/o insert (bp): 36686
  Total vector size (bp): 38363
  Modifications to backbone: No
  Vector type: Adenoviral
Growth in bacteria
  Bacterial resistance: Ampicillin, 100 μg/mL
  Growth temperature: 37°C
  Growth strain: NEB Stable
  Copy number: Unknown
Gene/Insert
  Gene/Insert name: Forkhead box O1
  Species: M. musculus (mouse)
  Insert size (bp): 1677
  Mutation: only reserved amino acid 1-558
  GenBank ID: NM_019739.3
  Entrez Gene: Foxo1 (a.k.a. Afxh, FKHR, Fkhr1, Foxo1a)
  Promoter: CMV
  Tag / fusion protein: No
  Cloning method: Gateway Cloning
  Sequencing primers: 5′ T7 primer TAATACGACTCACTATAGGG
Terms and licenses: Academic/Nonprofit Terms; Industry Terms: Not Available to Industry
How to cite: Ad-FOXO1 1-558 was a gift from Haiyan Xu (Addgene plasmid # 131531 ; http://n2t.net/addgene:131531 ; RRID:Addgene_131531)
